Addgene plasmid #153409: lvl0 pOp6-35S
Purpose: Dex system inducible promoter
Depositing lab: Naomi Nakayama. Depositing organization: University of Edinburgh. Publication: Mobius Assembly for Plant Systems highlights promoter-terminator interaction in gene regulation. Andreou , Andreas I., Nirkko, Jessica , Ochoa-Villarreal, Marisol , Nakayama, Naomi. bioRxiv, March 31, 2021 10.1101/2021.03.31.437819.
Backbone
  Vector backbone: mUAV
  Backbone size w/o insert (bp): 2053
  Vector type: Plant Expression
Growth in bacteria
  Bacterial resistance: Chloramphenicol, 25 μg/mL
  Growth temperature: 37°C
  Growth strain: DH5alpha
  Copy number: High Copy
Gene/Insert
  Gene/Insert name: pOp6-35S promoter
  Species: Synthetic
  Insert size (bp): 362
  Cloning method: Restriction Enzyme; 5′ cloning site AarI (destroyed during cloning); 3′ cloning site AarI (destroyed during cloning)
  Sequencing primers: 5′ tgccacctgacgtctaagaa; 3′ attaccgcctttgagtgagc
Terms and licenses: Academic/Nonprofit Terms; Industry Terms: Not Available to Industry
How to cite: lvl0 pOp6-35S was a gift from Naomi Nakayama (Addgene plasmid # 153409 ; http://n2t.net/addgene:153409 ; RRID:Addgene_153409)
