[The description below was written by a language model from this plasmid's Addgene catalogue record and pLannotate feature annotations shown in this document.]
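Description:
lvl0 pOp6-35S is a Level 0 standard-part plasmid from the Mobius Assembly for Plant Systems toolkit. It holds a synthetic dexamethasone-system inducible promoter in the small mUAV storage vector. The backbone of about 2 kb replicates in E. coli from a high-copy ColE1/pUC-type origin and is selected with chloramphenicol through a cat gene driven by its native promoter. Several bacterial transcription terminators (a his operon terminator, lambda t0 and a further putative terminator) flank the marker and the cloning position, which should insulate the stored part from read-through. Although catalogued as a plant expression vector, the annotated sequence contains no plant selection marker, T-DNA borders or coding sequence, so the plasmid serves as a part donor rather than a finished expression construct.

The 362 bp insert was cloned through AarI sites that were destroyed in the process. It consists of six regularly spaced copies of the symmetric (ideal) lac operator placed directly upstream of a minimal CaMV 35S promoter. The minimal promoter should have little activity by itself. In the pOp6 design, the operator array acts as a binding platform for a chimeric lac-repressor-based transcriptional activator. In dexamethasone-inducible versions of the system, this activator is fused to a glucocorticoid receptor ligand-binding domain, so it switches on transcription only when the steroid is supplied. That activator is not encoded on this plasmid and must be provided from a separate transcription unit. The part is intended to be combined with coding sequences and terminators in higher-level Mobius assemblies, giving chemically inducible transgene expression in plants.
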