Features (pLannotate 1.2.2; 13 found; start..end, strand, type, name):
      2..59      +  terminator     his operon terminator: This putative transcriptin terminator from the E. coli his operon has a 2-bp deletion introduced during synthesis. Its efficiency has not been determined.
    254..842     -  rep_origin     ori: high-copy-number ColE1/pMB1/pBR322/pUC origin of replication
   1025..1119    -  terminator     lambda t0 terminator: transcription terminator from phage lambda
   1143..1799    -  CDS            cat: CAT_ECOLX - Experimental evidence at protein level: Swiss-Prot protein existence level 1. This enzyme is an effector of chloramphenicol resistance in bacteria. From Escherichia coli. This protein is used as a marker in many commonly used cloning vectors, such as pACYC184.
   1800..1897    -  promoter       cat promoter: promoter of the E. coli cat gene encoding chloramphenicol acetyltransferase
   1983..2026    -  terminator     bacterial terminator: putative bacterial transcription terminator
   2046..2065    -  protein_bind   lac operator (symmetric): The lac repressor binds to the lac operator to inhibit transcription in E. coli. This inhibition can be relieved by adding lactose or isopropyl-β-D-thiogalactopyranoside (IPTG). The symmetric lac operator was optimized for tight binding of lac repressor. lac repressor encoded by lacI
   2098..2117    -  protein_bind   lac operator (symmetric): The lac repressor binds to the lac operator to inhibit transcription in E. coli. This inhibition can be relieved by adding lactose or isopropyl-β-D-thiogalactopyranoside (IPTG). The symmetric lac operator was optimized for tight binding of lac repressor. lac repressor encoded by lacI
   2150..2169    -  protein_bind   lac operator (symmetric): The lac repressor binds to the lac operator to inhibit transcription in E. coli. This inhibition can be relieved by adding lactose or isopropyl-β-D-thiogalactopyranoside (IPTG). The symmetric lac operator was optimized for tight binding of lac repressor. lac repressor encoded by lacI
   2202..2221    -  protein_bind   lac operator (symmetric): The lac repressor binds to the lac operator to inhibit transcription in E. coli. This inhibition can be relieved by adding lactose or isopropyl-β-D-thiogalactopyranoside (IPTG). The symmetric lac operator was optimized for tight binding of lac repressor. lac repressor encoded by lacI
   2254..2273    -  protein_bind   lac operator (symmetric): The lac repressor binds to the lac operator to inhibit transcription in E. coli. This inhibition can be relieved by adding lactose or isopropyl-β-D-thiogalactopyranoside (IPTG). The symmetric lac operator was optimized for tight binding of lac repressor. lac repressor encoded by lacI
   2306..2325    -  protein_bind   lac operator (symmetric): The lac repressor binds to the lac operator to inhibit transcription in E. coli. This inhibition can be relieved by adding lactose or isopropyl-β-D-thiogalactopyranoside (IPTG). The symmetric lac operator was optimized for tight binding of lac repressor. lac repressor encoded by lacI
   2349..2395    +  promoter       minimal CaMV 35S promoter: minimal 35S promoter from cauliflower mosaic virus
>Addgene plasmid #153409 | lvl0 pOp6-35S | addgene full sequence | sequence record 314930 | Addgene NGS Result
GTCCGGCAAAAAAGGGCAAGGTGTCACCACCCTGCCCTTTTTCTTTAAAACCGAAAAGATTACTTCGCGT
TATGCAGGCTTCCTCGCTCACTGACTCGCTGCGCTCGGTCGTTCGGCTGCGGCGAGCGGTATCAGCTCAC
TCAAAGGCGGTAATACGGTTATCCACAGAATCAGGGGATAACGCAGGAAAGAACATGTGAGCAAAAGGCC
AGCAAAAGGCCAGGAACCGTAAAAAGGCCGCGTTGCTGGCGTTTTTCCACAGGCTCCGCCCCCCTGACGA
GCATCACAAAAATCGACGCTCAAGTCAGAGGTGGCGAAACCCGACAGGACTATAAAGATACCAGGCGTTT
CCCCCTGGAAGCTCCCTCGTGCGCTCTCCTGTTCCGACCCTGCCGCTTACCGGATACCTGTCCGCCTTTC
TCCCTTCGGGAAGCGTGGCGCTTTCTCATAGCTCACGCTGTAGGTATCTCAGTTCGGTGTAGGTCGTTCG
CTCCAAGCTGGGCTGTGTGCACGAACCCCCCGTTCAGCCCGACCGCTGCGCCTTATCCGGTAACTATCGT
CTTGAGTCCAACCCGGTAAGACACGACTTATCGCCACTGGCAGCAGCCACTGGTAACAGGATTAGCAGAG
CGAGGTATGTAGGCGGTGCTACAGAGTTCTTGAAGTGGTGGCCTAACTACGGCTACACTAGAAGAACAGT
ATTTGGTATCTGCGCTCTGCTGAAGCCAGTTACCTTCGGAAAAAGAGTTGGTAGCTCTTGATCCGGCAAA
CAAACCACCGCTGGTAGCGGTGGTTTTTTTGTTTGCAAGCAGCAGATTACGCGCAGAAAAAAAGGATCTC
AAGAAGATCCTTTGATCTTTTCTACGGGGTCTGACGCTCAGTGGAACGAAAACTCACGTTAAGGGATTTT
GGTCATGAGATTATCAAAAAGGATCTTCACCTAGATCCTTTTAAATTAAAAATGAAGTTTTAAATCAATC
TAAAGTATATATGAGTAAACTTGGTCTGACAGCTCGAGGCTTGGATTCTCACCAATAAAAAACGCCCGGC
GGCAACCGAGCGTTCTGAACAAATCCAGATGGAGTTCTGAGGTCATTACTGGATCTATCAACAGGAGTCC
AAGCGAGCTCGATATCAAATTACGCCCCGCCCTGCCACTCATCGCAGTACTGTTGTAATTCATTAAGCAT
TCTGCCGACATGGAAGCCATCACAAACGGCATGATGAACCTGAATCGCCAGCGGCATCAGCACCTTGTCG
CCTTGCGTATAATATTTGCCCATGGTGAAAACGGGGGCGAAGAAGTTGTCCATATTGGCCACGTTTAAAT
CAAAACTGGTGAAACTCACCCAGGGATTGGCTGAGACGAAAAACATATTCTCAATAAACCCTTTAGGGAA
ATAGGCCAGGTTTTCACCGTAACACGCCACATCTTGCGAATATATGTGTAGAAACTGCCGGAAATCGTCG
TGGTATTCACTCCAGAGCGATGAAAACGTTTCAGTTTGCTCATGGAAAACGGTGTAACAAGGGTGAACAC
TATCCCATATCACCAGCTCACCGTCTTTCATTGCCATACGAAATTCCGGATGAGCATTCATCAGGCGGGC
AAGAATGTGAATAAAGGCCGGATAAAACTTGTGCTTATTTTTCTTTACGGTCTTTAAAAAGGCCGTAATA
TCCAGCTGAACGGTCTGGTTATAGGTACATTGAGCAACTGACTGAAATGCCTCAAAATGTTCTTTACGAT
GCCATTGGGATATATCAACGGTGGTATATCCAGTGATTTTTTTCTCCATTTTAGCTTCCTTAGCTCCTGA
AAATCTCGATAACTCAAAAAATACGCCCGGTAGTGATCTTATTTCATTATGGTGAAAGTTGGAACCTCTT
ACGTGCCCGATCAACTCGAGTGCCACCTGACGTCTAAGAAACCATTATTATCATGACATTAACCTATAAA
AATAGGCGTATCACGAGGCAGAATTTCAGATAAAAAAAATCCTTAGCTTTCGCTAAGGATGATTTCTGGA
ATTCGGTCTCTGGAGAATTGTGAGCGCTCACAATTGAAAGACTAGAAAGAAGAAAGGGAAGAGAAAGAAT
TGTGAGCGCTCACAATTGAAAGACTAGAAAGAAGAAAGGGAAGAGAAAGAATTGTGAGCGCTCACAATTG
AAAGACTAGAAAGAAGAAAGGGAAGAGAAAGAATTGTGAGCGCTCACAATTGAAAGACTAGAAAGAAGAA
AGGGAAGAGAAAGAATTGTGAGCGCTCACAATTGAAAGACTAGAAAGAAGAAAGGGAAGAGAAAGAATTG
TGAGCGCTCACAATTGAAAGACTAGTGGATCGATCTTCGCAAGACCCTTCCTCTATATAAGGAAGTTCAT
TTCATTTGGAGAGGACACGAATGTGAGACCCTGCA
